>Addgene plasmid #188568 | pCAG-G-Flamp1-mut | addgene full sequence | sequence record 374170 | Addgene NGS Result
GGTTCCGCGCACATTTCCCCGAAAAGTGCCACCTGACGTCGACGGATCGGGAGATCAATTCTGCAGGAAT
CTAGTTATTAATAGTAATCAATTACGGGGTCATTAGTTCATAGCCCATATATGGAGTTCCGCGTTACATA
ACTTACGGTAAATGGCCCGCCTGGCTGACCGCCCAACGACCCCCGCCCATTGACGTCAATAATGACGTAT
GTTCCCATAGTAACGCCAATAGGGACTTTCCATTGACGTCAATGGGTGGAGTATTTACGGTAAACTGCCC
ACTTGGCAGTACATCAAGTGTATCATATGCCAAGTACGCCCCCTATTGACGTCAATGACGGTAAATGGCC
CGCCTGGCATTATGCCCAGTACATGACCTTATGGGACTTTCCTACTTGGCAGTACATCTACGTATTAGTC
ATCGCTATTACCATGGTCGAGGTGAGCCCCACGTTCTGCTTCACTCTCCCCATCTCCCCCCCCTCCCCAC
CCCCAATTTTGTATTTATTTATTTTTTAATTATTTTGTGCAGCGATGGGGGCGGGGGGGGGGGGGGGGSS
SSCSCSRGGGGGGGGGGGGGGGGGGGGGGGGGGGGGGGGGGGGGGGGGGGGGGGGGGGGGGGGGGSCMMM
MMRRGGGGGGSSSCCCSSRRRKTTYYTTTTTTKKSSGGGGGGGGGGGGGGGGGGSCCCYWWAAAAARGRR
RSSSSSGGGGGGGGGGGGNNNNNNGSMRSSSCSSSTGNNNNNNNGKGWAAWGSSCCSCCKGGMWTTWTSC
CCRKTMCWWKVCCTTWTGGGVYTTTCCYYYTTGGSMKTWCMYYTHCKTWTTWKYYMYCSCYWTTYCCMKG
GKCGRGGKGRSCCCCCCBTTYTBCTYCCCCCCCCCCCYCCCCCCCCCCCCCCCCCCCCCAATTTTKTWTT
TTTTTTTTTTTTWATTWTTTTGGGSGGGGGGGGGGGGGGGGGGGGGGGGGGGGNCGCGCGCCRGGCGGGG
CGGGGCGGGGCGAGGGGCGGGGCGGGGCGAGGCGGAGAGGTGCGGCGGCAGCCAATCAGAGCGGCGCGCT
CCGAAAGTTTCCTTTTATGGCGAGGCGGCGGCGGCGGCGGCCCTATAAAAAGCGAAGCGCGCGGCGGGCG
GGAGTCGCTGCGCGCTGCCTTCGCCCCGTGCCCCGCTCCGCCGCCGCCTCGCGCCGCCCGCCCCGGCTCT
GACTGACCGCGTTACTCCCACAGGTGAGCGGGCGGGACGGCCCTTCTCCTCCGGGCTGTAATTAGCGCTT
GGTTTAATGACGGCTTGTTTCTTTTCTGTGGCTGCGTGAAAGCCTTGAGGGGCTCCGGGAGGGCCCTTTG
TGCGGGGGGAGCGGCTCGGGGGGTGCGTGCGTGTGTGTGTGCGTGGGGAGCGCCGCGTGCGGCTCCGCGC
TGCCCGGCGGCTGTGAGCGCTGCGGGCGCGGCGCGGGGCTTTGTGCGCTCCGCAGTGTGCGCGAGGGGAG
CGCGGCCGGGGGCGGTGCCCCGCGGTGCGGGGGGGGCTGCGAGGGGAACAAAGGCTGCGTGCGGGGTGTG
TGCGTGGGGGGGTGAGCAGGGGGTGTGGGCGCGTCGGTCGGGCTGCAACCCCCCCTGCACCCCCCTCCCC
GAGTTGCTGAGCACGGCCCGGCTTCGGGTGCGGGGCTCCGTACGGGGCGTGGCGCGGGGCTCGCCGTGCC
GGGCGGGGGGTGGCGGCAGGKGGGGGTGCCGGGCGGGGCGGGGCCGCCYCGGGCSGGGGRGGGCKCGGGG
GRGGGGCGCGGCGGCCCCCGGAGCGCCGGCGGCTGTCGAGGCGCGGCGAGCCGCAGCCATTGCCTTTTAT
GGTAATCGTGCGAGAGGGCGCAGGGACTTCCTTTGTCCCAAATCTGTGCGGAGCCGAAATCTGGGAGGCG
CCGCCGCACCCCCTCTAGCGGGCGCGGGGCGAAGCGGTGCGGCGCCGGCAGGAAGGAAATGGGCGGGGAG
GGCCTTCGTGCGTCGCCGCGCCGCCGTCCCCTTCTCCCTCTCCAGCCTCGGGGCTGTCCGCGGGGGGACG
GCTGCCTTCGGGGGGGACGGGGCAGGGCGGGGTTCGGCTTCTGGCGTGTGACCGGCGGCTCTAGAGCCTC
TGCTAACCATGTTCATGCCTTCTTCTTTTTCCTACAGCTCCTGGGCAACGTGCTGGTTATTGTGCTGTCT
CATCATTTTGGCAAAGAATTGATTTGATACCGCGGGCCCGGGATCAGCTTGGTACCGAGCTCGGATCCGC
CACCATGGGTTCTCATCATCATCATCATCATGGTATGGCTAGCATGACTGGTGGACAGCAAATGGGTCGG
GATCTGTACGACGATGACGATAAGGATCCGATGGGCTTCTATCAAGAAGTCCGTCGCGGGGATTTCGTCC
GCAATTGGCAATTGGTCGCCGCCGTGCCGTTGTTTCAGAAGCTCGGCCCGGCCGTGCTGGTCGAGATCGT
GCGCGCCTTAAGAGCCCGCACGGTGCCGGCGGGCGCCGTGATCTGCCGCATTGGCGAGCCCGGCGATCGG
ATGTTCTTCGTCGTGGAGGGGAGCGTCAGCGTCGCGACGAATTGGGGGAACGTCTATATCACAGCCGACA
AGCAGAAGAACGGCATCAAGGCGAACTTCAAGATCCGCCACAACGTTGAGGGCGGCGGCGTGCAGCTCGC
CTACCACTACCAGCAGAACACCCCCATCGGCGACGGCCCCGTGCTGCTGCCCGACAACCACTACCTGAGC
GTGCAGTCCAAACTTTCGAAAGACCCCAACGAGAAGCGCGATCACATGGTCCTGCTGGAGTTCGTGACCG
CCGCCGGGATCACTCTCGGCATGGACGAGCTGTACAAGGGCGGTACCGGAGGGAGCATGGTGAGCAAGGG
CGAGGAGCTGTTCACCGGGGTGGTGCCCATCCTGGTCGAGCTGGACGGCGACGTAAACGGCCACAAGTTC
AGCGTGCGTGGCGAGGGCGAGGGCGATGCCACCAATGGCAAGCTGACCCTGAAGTTCATCTGCACCACCG
GCAAGCTGCCCGTGCCCTGGCCCACCCTCGTGACCACCCTGACCTACGGCGTGCAGTGCTTCGCACGCTA
CCCCGACCACATGAAGCAGCACGACTTCTTCAAGTCCGCCATGCCCGAAGGCTACATCCAGGAGCGCACC
ATCGTTTTCAAGGACGACGGCACCTACAAGACCCGCGCCGAGGTGAAGTTCGAGGGCGACACCCTGGTGA
ACCGCATCGAGCTGAAGGGCATCGACTTCAAGGAGGACGGCAACATCCTGGGGCACAAGCTGGAGTACAA
CCGCGTGAATCCGGTGGAGCTTGGCCCTGGCGCCTTCTTCGGCGAGATGGCGCTGATCAGCGGCGAACCG
GAGGTTGCGACCGTCAGCGCCGCAACGACGGTCTCACTCCTGTCGCTGCATTCGGCGGATTTCCAGATGT
TGTGCAGCAGCAGCCCGGAGATCGCGGAAATCTTCCGCAAGACCGCGCTCGAGCGTCGCGGCGCTGCGGC
GAGCGCTTAATGAATTCTGCAGATATCCAGCACAGTGGCGGCCGCTCGAGGTCACCCATTCGAACAAAAA
CTCATCTCAGAAGAGGATCTGAATATGCATACCGGTCATCATCACCATCACCATTGAGTTTAAACCCGCT
GATCAGCCTCGACTGTGCCTTCTAGTTGCCAGCCATCTGTTGTTTGCCCCTCCCCCGTGCCTTCCTTGAC
CCTGGAAGGTGCCACTCCCACTGTCCTTTCCTAATAAAATGAGGAAATTGCATCGCATTGTCTGAGTAGG
TGTCATTCTATTCTGGGGGGTGGGGTGGGGCAGGACAGCAAGGGGGAGGATTGGGAAGACAATAGCAGGC
ATGCTGGGGATGCGGTGGGCTCTATGGCTTCTGAGGCGGAAAGAACCAGCTGGGGCTCTAGGGGGTATCC
CC
[124 nt withheld, positions 3923-4046]
C
[91 nt withheld, positions 4048-4138]
A
[49 nt withheld, positions 4140-4188]
CCTTTGACGTTGGAGTCCACGTTCTTTAATAGTGGACTCTTGTTCCAAACTGGAACAACACTCAACCCTA
TCTCGGTCTATTCTTTTGATTTATAAGGGATTTTGCCGATTTCGGCCTATTGGTTAAAAAATGAGCTGAT
TTAACAAAAATTTAACGCGAATTAATTCTGTGGAATGTGTGTCAGTTAGGGTGTGGAAAGTCCCCAGGCT
CCCCAGCAGGCAGAAGTATGCAAAGCATGCATCTCAATTAGTCAGCAACCAGGTGTGGAAAGTCCCCAGG
CTCCCCAGCAGGCAGAAGTATGCAAAGCATGCATCTCAATTAGTCAGCAACCATAGTCCCGCCCCTAACT
CCGCCCATCCCGCCCCTAACTCCGCCCAGTTCCGCCCATTCTCCGCCCCATGGCTGACTAATTTTTTTTA
TTTATGCAGAGGCCGAGGCCGCCTCTGCCTCTGAGCTATTCCAGAAGTAGTGAGGAGGCTTTTTTGGAGG
CCTAGGCTTTTGCAAAAAGCTCCCGGGAGCTTGTATATCCATTTTCGGATCTGATCAAGAGACAGGATGA
GGATCGTTTCGCATGATTGAACAAGATGGATTGCACGCAGGTTCTCCGGCCGCTTGGGTGGAGAGGCTAT
TCGGCTATGACTGGGCACAACAGACAATCGGCTGCTCTGATGCCGCCGTGTTCCGGCTGTCAGCGCAGGG
GCGCCCGGTTCTTTTTGTCAAGACCGACCTGTCCGGTGCCCTGAATGAACTGCAGGACGAGGCAGCGCGG
CTATCGTGGCTGGCCACGACGGGCGTTCCTTGCGCAGCTGTGCTCGACGTTGTCACTGAAGCGGGAAGGG
ACTGGCTGCTATTGGGCGAAGTGCCGGGGCAGGATCTCCTGTCATCTCACCTTGCTCCTGCCGAGAAAGT
ATCCATCATGGCTGATGCAATGCGGCGGCTGCATACGCTTGATCCGGCTACCTGCCCATTCGACCACCAA
GCGAAACATCGCATCGAGCGAGCACGTACTCGGATGGAAGCCGGTCTTGTCGATCAGGATGATCTGGACG
AAGAGCATCAGGGGCTCGCGCCAGCCGAACTGTTCGCCAGGCTCAAGGCGCGCATGCCCGACGGCGAGGA
TCTCGTCGTGACCCATGGCGATGCCTGCTTGCCGAATATCATGGTGGAAAATGGCCGCTTTTCTGGATTC
ATCGACTGTGGCCGGCTGGGTGTGGCGGACCGCTATCAGGACATAGCGTTGGCTACCCGTGATATTGCTG
AAGAGCTTGGCGGCGAATGGGCTGACCGCTTCCTCGTGCTTTACGGTATCGCCGCTCCCGATTCGCAGCG
CATCGCCTTCTATCGCCTTCTTGACGAGTTCTTCTGAGCGGGACTCTGGGGTTCGCGAAATGACCGACCA
AGCGACGCCCAACCTGCCATCACGAGATTTCGATTCCACCGCCGCCTTCTATGAAAGGTTGGGCTTCGGA
ATCGTTTTCCGGGACGCCGGCTGGATGATCCTCCAGCGCGGGGATCTCATGCTGGAGTTCTTCGCCCACC
CCAACTTGTTTATTGCAGCTTATAATGGTTACAAATAAAGCAATAGCATCACAAATTTCACAAATAAAGC
ATTTTTTTCACTGCATTCTAGTTGTGGTTTGTCCAAACTCATCAATGTATCTTATCATGTCTGTATACCG
TCGACCTCTAGCTAGAGCTTGGCGTAATCATGGTCATAGCTGTTTCCTGTGTGAAATTGTTATCCGCTCA
CAATTCCACACAACATACGAGCCGGAAGCATAAAGTGTAAAGCCTGGGGTGCCTAATGAGTGAGCTAACT
CACATTAATTGCGTTGCGCTCACTGCCCGCTTTCCAGTCGGGAAACCTGTCGTGCCAGCTGCATTAATGA
ATCGGCCAACGCGCGGGGAGAGGCGGTTTGCGTATTGGGCGCTCTTCCGCTTCCTCGCTCACTGACTCGC
TGCGCTCGGTCGTTCGGCTGCGGCGAGCGGTATCAGCTCACTCAAAGGCGGTAATACGGTTATCCACAGA
ATCAGGGGATAACGCAGGAAAGAACATGTGAGCAAAAGGCCAGCAAAAGGCCAGGAACCGTAAAAAGGCC
GCGTTGCTGGCGTTTTTCCATAGGCTCCGCCCCCCTGACGAGCATCACAAAAATCGACGCTCAAGTCAGA
GGTGGCGAAACCCGACAGGACTATAAAGATACCAGGCGTTTCCCCCTGGAAGCTCCCTCGTGCGCTCTCC
TGTTCCGACCCTGCCGCTTACCGGATACCTGTCCGCCTTTCTCCCTTCGGGAAGCGTGGCGCTTTCTCAT
AGCTCACGCTGTAGGTATCTCAGTTCGGTGTAGGTCGTTCGCTCCAAGCTGGGCTGTGTGCACGAACCCC
CCGTTCAGCCCGACCGCTGCGCCTTATCCGGTAACTATCGTCTTGAGTCCAACCCGGTAAGACACGACTT
ATCGCCACTGGCAGCAGCCACTGGTAACAGGATTAGCAGAGCGAGGTATGTAGGCGGTGCTACAGAGTTC
TTGAAGTGGTGGCCTAACTACGGCTACACTAGAAGAACAGTATTTGGTATCTGCGCTCTGCTGAAGCCAG
TTACCTTCGGAAAAAGAGTTGGTAGCTCTTGATCCGGCAAACAAACCACCGCTGGTAGCGGTGGTTTTTT
TGTTTGCAAGCAGCAGATTACGCGCAGAAAAAAAGGATCTCAAGAAGATCCTTTGATCTTTTCTACGGGG
TCTGACGCTCAGTGGAACGAAAACTCACGTTAAGGGATTTTGGTCATGAGATTATCAAAAAGGATCTTCA
CCTAGATCCTTTTAAATTAAAAATGAAGTTTTAAATCAATCTAAAGTATATATGAGTAAACTTGGTCTGA
CAGTTACCAATGCTTAATCAGTGAGGCACCTATCTCAGCGATCTGTCTATTTCGTTCATCCATAGTTGCC
TGACTCCCCGTCGTGTAGATAACTACGATACGGGAGGGCTTACCATCTGGCCCCAGTGCTGCAATGATAC
CGCGAGACCCACGCTCACCGGCTCCAGATTTATCAGCAATAAACCAGCCAGCCGGAAGGGCCGAGCGCAG
AAGTGGTCCTGCAACTTTATCCGCCTCCATCCAGTCTATTAATTGTTGCCGGGAAGCTAGAGTAAGTAGT
TCGCCAGTTAATAGTTTGCGCAACGTTGTTGCCATTGCTACAGGCATCGTGGTGTCACGCTCGTCGTTTG
GTATGGCTTCATTCAGCTCCGGTTCCCAACGATCAAGGCGAGTTACATGATCCCCCATGTTGTGCAAAAA
AGCGGTTAGCTCCTTCGGTCCTCCGATCGTTGTCAGAAGTAAGTTGGCCGCAGTGTTATCACTCATGGTT
ATGGCAGCACTGCATAATTCTCTTACTGTCATGCCATCCGTAAGATGCTTTTCTGTGACTGGTGAGTACT
CAACCAAGTCATTCTGAGAATAGTGTATGCGGCGACCGAGTTGCTCTTGCCCGGCGTCAATACGGGATAA
TACCGCGCCACATAGCAGAACTTTAAAAGTGCTCATCATTGGAAAACGTTCTTCGGGGCGAAAACTCTCA
AGGATCTTACCGCTGTTGAGATCCAGTTCGATGTAACCCACTCGTGCACCCAACTGATCTTCAGCATCTT
TTACTTTCACCAGCGTTTCTGGGTGAGCAAAAACAGGAAGGCAAAATGCCGCAAAAAAGGGAATAAGGGC
GACACGGAAATGTTGAATACTCATACTCTTCCTTTTTCAATATTATTGAAGCATTTATCAGGGTTATTGT
CTCATGAGCGGATACATATTTGAATGTATTTAGAAAAATAAACAAATAGG
Features (pLannotate 1.2.2; 26 found; start..end, strand, type, name):
    132..435     +  enhancer       CMV enhancer: human cytomegalovirus immediate early enhancer
    437..558     +  promoter       chicken β-actin promoter (fragment): contains a 21-bp deletion relative to the standard chicken β-actin promoter
    581..602     +  promoter       chicken β-actin promoter (fragment): No description available
    602..623     +  promoter       chicken β-actin promoter (fragment): No description available
    879..900     -  promoter       chicken β-actin promoter (fragment): contains a 21-bp deletion relative to the standard chicken β-actin promoter
    977..1120    +  promoter       chicken β-actin promoter (fragment): contains a 21-bp deletion relative to the standard chicken β-actin promoter
   1121..2137    +  intron         chimeric intron: chimera between introns from chicken β-actin and rabbit β-globin
   2198..2215    +  misc_feature   MCS (fragment): multiple cloning site
   2254..2274    +  CDS            capTEV™ (fragment): composite tag for in vivo biotinylation, TEV protease cleavage, and 6xHis tagging
   2275..2307    +  CDS            T7 tag (gene 10 leader): leader peptide from bacteriophage T7 gene 10 promotes efficient translation in E. coli
   2311..2334    +  CDS            Xpress™ tag: Xpress™ epitope tag, including an enterokinase recognition and cleavage site
   2569..3291    +  CDS            cEGFP: cEGFP is a basic (constitutively fluorescent) green fluorescent protein published in 2008, derived from Aequorea victoria.
   3653..3877    +  polyA_signal   bGH poly(A) signal: bovine growth hormone polyadenylation signal
   3881..3902    +  promoter       SV40 promoter (fragment): SV40 enhancer and early promoter
   3923..4351    +  rep_origin     f1 ori (sequence partly withheld): f1 bacteriophage origin of replication; arrow indicates direction of (+) strand synthesis
   4365..4694    +  promoter       SV40 promoter: SV40 enhancer and early promoter
   4761..5552    +  CDS            neo: KKA2_KLEPN - Also known as kan, nptII. Experimental evidence at protein level: Swiss-Prot protein existence level 1. Resistance to kanamycin, neomycin, paromomycin, ribostamycin, butirosin and gentamicin B. From Klebsiella pneumoniae.
   5578..5736    +  CDS            ble (fragment): BLE_KLEPN - Experimental evidence at protein level: Swiss-Prot protein existence level 1. Binding protein with a strong affinity to the bleomycin family of antibiotics. Binds to CL990; an antimitotic-antibiotic compound. From Klebsiella pneumoniae.
   5731..5852    +  polyA_signal   SV40 poly(A) signal: SV40 polyadenylation signal
   5925..5941    -  protein_bind   lac operator: The lac repressor binds to the lac operator to inhibit transcription in E. coli. This inhibition can be relieved by adding lactose or isopropyl-β-D-thiogalactopyranoside (IPTG). lac repressor encoded by lacI
   5949..5979    -  promoter       lac promoter: promoter for the E. coli lac operon
   5994..6015    -  protein_bind   CAP binding site: CAP binding activates transcription in the presence of cAMP. E. coli catabolite activator protein
   6028..6120    -  CDS            lacI (fragment): lac repressor; lacI; The lac repressor binds to the lac operator to inhibit transcription in E. coli. This inhibition can be relieved by adding lactose or isopropyl-β-D-thiogalactopyranoside (IPTG).
   6303..6891    -  rep_origin     ori: high-copy-number ColE1/pMB1/pBR322/pUC origin of replication
   7062..7922    -  CDS            AmpR: β-lactamase; bla; confers resistance to ampicillin, carbenicillin, and related antibiotics
   7923..9       -  promoter       AmpR promoter (across the origin): bla
