[The description below was written by a language model from this plasmid's Addgene catalogue record and pLannotate feature annotations shown in this document.]
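Description:
pCAG-G-Flamp1-mut is a mammalian expression plasmid built on the pCAG backbone that encodes a cAMP-insensitive mutant of the green fluorescent cAMP indicator G-Flamp1. It serves as a negative control alongside the functional sensor, so that fluorescence changes unrelated to cAMP binding can be distinguished from genuine signals. In bacteria it is maintained by a high-copy ColE1/pUC-type origin and selected with ampicillin through the β-lactamase gene. An f1 origin is also present. For mammalian cells, a separate cassette with the SV40 enhancer/early promoter, the neo gene and the SV40 polyadenylation signal permits G418 selection of stable transfectants.

The synthetic insert, catalogued at about 1.27 kb and cloned between BamHI and EcoRI, is driven by the CAG promoter. This promoter is annotated as the CMV immediate-early enhancer, chicken β-actin promoter fragments and a chimeric β-actin/β-globin intron, and it gives strong constitutive expression in many cell types. Transcription ends at the bovine growth hormone poly(A) signal. The open reading frame begins with an N-terminal leader containing a His tag, the T7 gene 10 leader and the Xpress epitope with its enterokinase site. A GFP-derived segment (annotated as cEGFP) follows, flanked by unannotated coding sequence that presumably corresponds to the cAMP-binding portion of the probe. The record does not state which mutation abolishes cAMP sensitivity.

The catalogue gives a total size of 7,608 bp, whereas the sequenced record behind the feature table is 8,018 nt. The record does not explain this difference.
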