Addgene plasmid #188568: pCAG-G-Flamp1-mut
Purpose: control probe of G-Flamp1, insensitive to cAMP
Depositing lab: Jun Chu. Publication: A high-performance genetically encoded fluorescent indicator for in vivo cAMP imaging. Wang L, Wu C, Peng W, Zhou Z, Zeng J, Li X, Yang Y, Yu S, Zou Y, Huang M, Liu C, Chen Y, Li Y, Ti P, Liu W, Gao Y, Zheng W, Zhong H, Gao S, Lu Z, Ren PG, Ng HL, He J, Chen S, Xu M, Li Y, Chu J. Nat Commun. 2022 Sep 12;13(1):5363. doi: 10.1038/s41467-022-32994-7. PubMed 36097007.
Backbone
  Vector backbone: pCAG
  Backbone size w/o insert (bp): 6342
  Total vector size (bp): 7608
  Vector type: Mammalian Expression
  Selectable markers: Neomycin (select with G418)
Growth in bacteria
  Bacterial resistance: Ampicillin, 100 μg/mL
  Growth temperature: 37°C
  Growth strain: DH5alpha
  Copy number: High Copy
Gene/Insert
  Gene/Insert name: G-Flamp1-mut
  Species: Synthetic
  Insert size (bp): 1266
  Promoter: CAG
  Tag / fusion protein: His tag
  Cloning method: Restriction Enzyme; 5′ cloning site BamHI (unknown if destroyed); 3′ cloning site EcoRI (unknown if destroyed)
  Sequencing primers: 5′ GCAACGTGCTGGTTATTGTG; 3′ TAGAAGGCACAGTCGAGG
Terms and licenses: Academic/Nonprofit Terms; Industry Terms: Not Available to Industry
Depositor comments: Please visit https://www.biorxiv.org/content/10.1101/2022.02.27.482140v1 for bioRxiv preprint.
How to cite: pCAG-G-Flamp1-mut was a gift from Jun Chu (Addgene plasmid # 188568 ; http://n2t.net/addgene:188568 ; RRID:Addgene_188568)
